Addgene plasmid #104874: pHACK-GAL4>GAL80
Purpose: HACK Donor plasmids for converting GAL4 lines to GAL80 lines using HACK method.
Depositing lab: Christopher Potter. Depositing organization: Johns Hopkins University and School of Medicine.
Backbone
  Vector backbone: pHACK
  Backbone manufacturer: Potter Lab
  Vector type: Insect Expression, CRISPR
Growth in bacteria
  Bacterial resistance: Ampicillin, 100 μg/mL
  Growth temperature: 37°C
  Growth strain: DH5alpha
  Copy number: High Copy
Gene/Insert
  Gene/Insert name: T2A-GAL80 (alt names: gRNA1 against GAL4; gRNA2 against GAL4)
  Species: Synthetic
  Cloning method: Ligation Independent Cloning
Terms and licenses: Academic/Nonprofit Terms; Industry Terms: Not Available to Industry
Depositor comments: HACK vector for converting GAL4 lines to GAL80
How to cite: pHACK-GAL4>GAL80 was a gift from Christopher Potter (Addgene plasmid # 104874 ; http://n2t.net/addgene:104874 ; RRID:Addgene_104874)
