[The description below was written by a language model from this plasmid's Addgene catalogue record and pLannotate feature annotations shown in this document.]
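Description:
pHACK-GAL4>GAL80 is a donor plasmid for the HACK (homology-assisted CRISPR knock-in) method in Drosophila, built on the pHACK backbone and intended to convert existing GAL4 driver lines into GAL80 lines. It is propagated in E. coli as a high-copy plasmid with a ColE1/pUC-type origin and is selected with ampicillin through the AmpR (β-lactamase) gene. P element 5' and 3' end fragments and a minimal φC31 attB site flank the payload, providing routes for placing the donor in the fly genome, and several minimal FRT sites are distributed around the cassette.

The core of the construct is a GAL80 coding sequence placed between two stretches of GAL4 sequence: an upstream GAL4 fragment and a downstream segment that includes the GAL4 activation domain. These act as homology arms. The catalogue lists the insert as T2A-GAL80, although the T2A element itself is not annotated in the feature table. It would lie in the short gap between the GAL4 fragment and GAL80, letting GAL80 be translated as a separate protein from the interrupted GAL4 transcript. GAL80 is followed by SV40 small t intron and polyadenylation sequences. Downstream, in the opposite orientation and bracketed by loxP sites, sits an mCherry marker with an hsp70 promoter fragment and an SV40 poly(A) signal, which can serve as a visible marker of integration and be removed by Cre.

Outside the homology arms, dU6-1 and dU6-3 RNA polymerase III promoters each drive an S. pyogenes gRNA scaffold, corresponding to the two guides against GAL4 named in the record. With Cas9 supplied separately, cleavage of a target GAL4 transgene promotes homology-directed repair from the donor, so that the original enhancer pattern expresses the GAL4 repressor GAL80 instead of functional GAL4.
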