Features (pLannotate 1.2.2; 34 found; start..end, strand, type, name):
     26..141     +  ncRNA          5S rRNA: Accession: RF00001 - 5S ribosomal RNA
    145..185     +  terminator     rrnB T1 terminator (fragment): transcription terminator T1 from the E. coli rrnB gene
    229..262     +  protein_bind   FRT (minimal): supports FLP-mediated excision but not integration (Turan and Bode, 2011) FLP recombinase from the Saccharomyces cerevisiae 2μ plasmid
    276..309     +  protein_bind   attB: minimal attB site for the φC31 integrase (Groth et al., 2000) phage φC31 integrase
    327..465     +  misc_feature   P element 5' end (fragment): No description available
    478..511     +  protein_bind   FRT (minimal): supports FLP-mediated excision but not integration (Turan and Bode, 2011) FLP recombinase from the Saccharomyces cerevisiae 2μ plasmid
    551..1707    +  CDS            GAL4 (fragment): GAL4 transcriptional activator; Saccharomyces cerevisiae GAL4
   1780..3087    +  CDS            GAL80: transcriptional repressor that inhibits GAL4; Saccharomyces cerevisiae GAL80; GAL80 binds to and inhibits the transcriptional activation domain of GAL4.
   3099..3173    +  CDS            small t antigen (fragment): SV40 (simian virus 40) small t antigen
   3175..3240    +  intron         small t intron: SV40 (simian virus 40) small t antigen intron
   3370..3390    +  CDS            SV40 NLS: nuclear localization signal of SV40 (simian virus 40) large T antigen
   3397..3531    +  CDS            LT_POVHA (fragment): Protein inferred from homology: Swiss-Prot protein existence level 3. Isoform large T antigen is a key early protein essential for both driving viral replication and inducing cellular transformation. Plays a role in viral genome replication by driving entry of quiescent cells into the cell cycle and by autoregulating the synthesis of viral early mRNA. Displays highly oncogenic activities by corrupting the host cellular checkpoint mechanisms that guard cell division and the transcription, replication, and repair of DNA. Participates in the modulation of cellular gene expression preceeding viral
   3556..3639    +  CDS            large T antigen (fragment): large T antigen from SV40 (simian virus 40)
   3662..3796    +  polyA_signal   SV40 poly(A) signal: SV40 polyadenylation signal
   3803..3836    +  protein_bind   loxP: Cre-mediated recombination occurs in the 8-bp core sequence (GCATACAT). Cre recombinase
   3900..4021    -  polyA_signal   SV40 poly(A) signal: SV40 polyadenylation signal
   4044..4128    -  CDS            large T antigen (fragment): large T antigen from SV40 (simian virus 40)
   4144..4851    -  CDS            mCherry: mCherry is a basic (constitutively fluorescent) red fluorescent protein published in 2004, derived from Discosoma sp.. It is reported to be a very rapidly-maturing monomer with low acid sensitivity.
   4857..4979    -  promoter       hsp70 promoter (fragment): Drosophila melanogaster hsp70Bb promoter
   5029..5062    +  protein_bind   loxP: Cre-mediated recombination occurs in the 8-bp core sequence (GCATACAT). Cre recombinase
   6097..6441    +  CDS            GAL4 activation domain: activation domain of the GAL4 transcriptional activator; Saccharomyces cerevisiae GAL4 (truncated)
   6451..6484    +  protein_bind   FRT (minimal): supports FLP-mediated excision but not integration (Turan and Bode, 2011) FLP recombinase from the Saccharomyces cerevisiae 2μ plasmid
   6500..7296    +  promoter       dU6-1 promoter: RNA polymerase III promoter for Drosophila U6-1 snRNA (Port et al., 2014)
   7316..7391    +  misc_RNA       gRNA scaffold: guide RNA scaffold for the Streptococcus pyogenes CRISPR/Cas9 system
   7392..7812    +  promoter       dU6-3 promoter: RNA polymerase III promoter for Drosophila U6-3 snRNA (Port et al., 2014)
   7833..7908    +  misc_RNA       gRNA scaffold: guide RNA scaffold for the Streptococcus pyogenes CRISPR/Cas9 system
   8168..8330    +  misc_feature   P element 3' end (fragment): P element 3' end
   8341..8374    -  protein_bind   FRT (minimal): supports FLP-mediated excision but not integration (Turan and Bode, 2011) FLP recombinase from the Saccharomyces cerevisiae 2μ plasmid
   8844..8863    +  CDS            lacZα (fragment): LacZα fragment of β-galactosidase; lacZ fragment
   8888..8905    -  terminator     rrnB T2 terminator (fragment): transcription terminator T2 from the E. coli rrnB gene
   9130..9718    -  rep_origin     ori: high-copy-number ColE1/pMB1/pBR322/pUC origin of replication
   9840..10700   -  CDS            AmpR: β-lactamase; bla; confers resistance to ampicillin, carbenicillin, and related antibiotics
  10703..10799   -  promoter       AmpR promoter (fragment): bla
  10829..10853   -  CDS            KanR (fragment): aminoglycoside phosphotransferase; aph(3')-Ia; confers resistance to kanamycin
>Addgene plasmid #104874 | pHACK-GAL4>GAL80 | addgene full sequence | sequence record 204699 | Addgene NGS Result
ATATGGCTCATAACACCCCTTGTTTGCCTGGCGGCAGTAGCGCGGTGGTCCCACCTGACCCCATGCCGAA
CTCAGAAGTGAAACGCCGTAGCGCCGATGGTAGTGTGGGGACTCCCCATGCGAGAGTAGGGAACTGCCAG
GCATCAAATAAAACGAAAGGCTCAGTCGAAAGACTGGGCCTTTCGCCCGGGCTAATTATGGGGTGTCGCC
CTTATTCGACTCTATAGTGAAGTTCCTATTCTCTAGAAAGTATAGGAACTTCTGAAGTGGGGCGGGTGCC
AGGGCGTGCCCTTGGGCTCCCCGGGCGCGTACAAGCCGAAGGCGCGCATGATGAAATAACATAAGGTGGT
CCCGTCGAAAGCCGAAGCTTACCGAAGTATACACTTAAATTCAGTGCACGTTTGCTTGTTGAGAGGAAAG
GTTGTGTGCGGACGAATTTTTTTTTGAAAACATTAACCCTTACGTAACGCGAGATCTGAAGTTCCTATTC
TCTAGAAAGTATAGGAACTTCTAGGGATAACAGGGTAATAGATCTGGATCCTAATGATGACATGCGATAT
TTGCCGACTTAAAAAGCTCAAGTGCTCCAAAGAAAAACCGAAGTGCGCCAAGTGTCTGAAGAACAACTGG
GAGTGTCGCTACTCTCCCAAAACCAAAAGGTCTCCGCTGACTAGGGCACATCTGACAGAAGTGGAATCAA
GGCTAGAAAGACTGGAACAGCTATTTCTACTGATTTTTCCTCGAGAAGACCTTGACATGATTTTGAAAAT
GGATTCTTTACAGGATATAAAAGCATTGTTAACAGGATTATTTGTACAAGATAATGTGAATAAAGATGCC
GTCACAGATAGATTGGCTTCAGTGGAGACTGATATGCCTCTAACATTGAGACAGCATAGAATAAGTGCGA
CATCATCATCGGAAGAGAGTAGTAACAAAGGTCAAAGACAGTTGACTGTATCGATTGACTCGGCAGCTCA
TCATGATAACTCCACAATTCCGTTGGATTTTATGCCCAGGGATGCTCTTCATGGATTTGATTGGTCTGAA
GAGGATGACATGTCGGATGGCTTGCCCTTCCTGAAAACGGACCCCAACAATAATGGGTTCTTTGGCGACG
GTTCTCTCTTATGTATTCTTCGATCTATTGGCTTTAAACCGGAAAATTACACGAACTCTAACGTTAACAG
GCTCCCGACCATGATTACGGATAGATACACGTTGGCTTCTAGATCCACAACATCCCGTTTACTTCAAAGT
TATCTCAATAATTTTCACCCCTACTGCCCTATCGTGCACTCACCGACGCTAATGATGTTGTATAATAACC
AGATTGAAATCGCGTCGAAGGATCAATGGCAAATCCTTTTTAACTGCATATTAGCCATTGGAGCCTGGTG
TATAGAGGGGGAATCTACTGATATAGATGTTTTTTACTATCAAAATGCTAAATCTCATTTGACGAGCAAG
GTCTTCGAGTCAGGTTCCATAATTTTGGTGACAGCCCTACATCTTCTGTCGCGATATACACAGTGGAGGC
AGAAAACAAATACTAGCTATAATTTTCACAGCTTTTCCATAAGAATGGCCATATCATTGGGCTTGAATAG
GGACCTCCCCTCGTCCTTCAGTGATAGCAGCATTCTGGAACAAAGACGCCGAATTTGGTGGTCTGTCTAC
TCTTGGGAGATCCAATTGTCCCTGCTTGGATCCTCGCGTGAGGGCCGCGGCAGCCTGCTGACCTGCGGCG
ATGTGGAGGAGAACCCCGGGCCCCCTAGGATGGACTACAACAAGAGATCTTCGGTCTCAACCGTGCCTAA
TGCAGCTCCCATAAGAGTCGGATTCGTCGGTCTCAACGCAGCCAAAGGATGGGCAATCAAGACACATTAC
CCCGCCATACTGCAACTATCGTCACAATTTCAAATCACTGCCTTATACAGTCCAAAAATTGAGACTTCTA
TTGCCACCATTCAGCGTCTAAAATTGAGTAATGCCACTGCTTTTCCCACTTTAGAGTCATTTGCATCATC
TTCCACTATAGATATGATAGTGATAGCTATCCAAGTGGCCAGCCATTATGAAGTTGTTATGCCTCTCTTG
GAATTCTCCAAAAATAATCCGAACCTCAAGTATCTTTTCGTAGAATGGGCCCTTGCATGTTCACTAGATC
AAGCCGAATCCATTTATAAGGCTGCTGCTGAACGTGGGGTTCAAACCATCATCTCTTTACAAGGTCGTAA
ATCACCATATATTTTGAGAGCAAAAGAATTAATATCTCAAGGCTATATCGGCGACATTAATTCGATCGAG
ATTGCTGGAAATGGCGGTTGGTACGGCTACGAAAGGCCTGTTAAATCACCAAAATACATCTATGAAATCG
GGAACGGTGTAGATCTGGTAACCACAACATTTGGTCACACAATCGATATTTTACAATACATGACAAGTTC
GTACTTTTCCAGGATAAATGCAATGGTTTTCAATAATATTCCAGAGCAAGAGCTGATAGATGAGCGTGGT
AACCGATTGGGCCAGCGAGTCCCAAAGACAGTACCGGATCATCTTTTATTCCAAGGCACATTGTTAAATG
GCAATGTTCCAGTGTCATGCAGTTTCAAAGGTGGCAAACCTACCAAAAAATTTACCAAAAATTTGGTCAT
TGACATTCACGGTACCAAGGGAGATTTGAAACTTGAAGGCGATGCCGGCTTCGCAGAAATTTCAAATCTG
GTCCTTTACTACAGTGGAACTAGAGCAAACGACTTCCCGCTAGCCAATGGACAACAAGCTCCTTTAGACC
CGGGGTATGATGCAGGTAAAGAAATCATGGAAGTATATCATTTACGAAATTATAATGCCATTGTGGGTAA
TATTCATCGACTGTATCAATCTATCTCTGACTTCCACTTCAATACAAAGAAAATTCCTGAATTACCCTCA
CAATTTGTAATGCAAGGTTTCGATTTCGAAGGCTTTCCCACCTTGATGGATGCTCTGATATTACACAGGT
TAATCGAGAGCGTTTATAAAAGTAACATGATGGGCTCCACATTAAACGTTAGCAATATCTCGCATTATAG
TTTATAAGACGTCTAGAGGATCTTTGTGAAGGAACCTTACTTCTGTGGTGTGACATAATTGGACAAACTA
CCTACAGAGATTTAAAGCTCTAAGGTAAATATAAAATTTTTAAGTGTATAATGTGTTAAACTACTGATTC
TAATTGTTTGTGTATTTTAGATTCCAACCTATGGAACTGATGAATGGGAGCAGTGGTGGAATGCCTTTAA
TGAGGAAAACCTGTTTTGCTCAGAAGAAATGCCATCTAGTGATGATGAGGCTACTGCTGACTCTCAACAT
TCTACTCCTCCAAAAAAGAAGAGAAAGGTAGAAGACCCCAAGGACTTTCCTTCAGAATTGCTAAGTTTTT
TGAGTCATGCTGTGTTTAGTAATAGAACTCTTGCTTGCTTTGCTATTTACACCACAAAGGAAAAAGCTGC
ACTGCTATACAAGAAAATTATGGAAAAATATTTGATGTATAGTGCCTTGACTAGAGATCATAATCAGCCA
TACCACATTTGTAGAGGTTTTACTTGCTTTAAAAAACCTCCCACACCTCCCCCTGAACCTGAAACATAAA
ATGAATGCAATTGTTGTTGTTAACTTGTTTATTGCAGCTTATAATGGTTACAAATAAAGCAATAGCATCA
CAAATTTCACAAATAAAGCATTTTTTTCACTGCATTCTAGTTGTGGTTTGTCCAAACTCATCAATGTATC
TTATCATGTCTGGATCGCATGCATAACTTCGTATAGCATACATTATACGAAGTTATGGTACCACTCGACG
ATTAACCGTTAGTTTAGCAAGTATAATTGAATTTTTTATAAGATCCAGCTAAGATACATTGATGAGTTTG
GACAAACCACAACTAGAATGCAGTGAAAAAAATGCTTTATTTGTGAAATTTGTGATGCTATTGCTTTATT
TGTAACCATTATAAGCTGCAATAAACAAGTTAACAACAACAATTGCATTCATTTTATGTTTCAGGTTCAG
GGGGAGGTGTGGGAGGTTTTTTAAAGCAAGTAAAACCTCTACAAATGTGGTATGGCTGATTATGATCAGA
GTCGCGGCGCTTACTTGTACAGCTCGTCCATGCCGCCGGTGGAGTGGCGGCCCTCGGCGCGTTCGTACTG
TTCCACGATGGTGTAGTCCTCGTTGTGGGAGGTGATGTCCAACTTGATGTTGACGTTGTAGGCGCCGGGC
AGCTGCACGGGCTTCTTGGCCTTGTAGGTGGTCTTGACCTCAGCGTCGTAGTGGCCGCCGTCCTTCAGCT
TCAGCCTCTGCTTGATCTCGCCCTTCAGGGCGCCGTCCTCGGGGTACATCCGCTCGGAGGAGGCCTCCCA
GCCCATGGTTTTCTTCTGCATTACGGGGCCGTCGGAGGGGAAGTTGGTGCCGCGCAGCTTCACCTTGTAG
ATGAACTCGCCGTCCTGCAGGGAGGAGTCCTGGGTCACGGTCACCACGCCGCCGTCCTCGAAGTTCATCA
CGCGCTCCCACTTGAAGCCCTCGGGGAAGGACAGCTTCAAGTAGTCGGGGATGTCGGCGGGGTGCTTCAC
GTAGGCCTTGGAGCCGTACATGAACTGAGGGGACAGGATGTCCCAGGCGAAGGGCAGGGGGCCACCCTTG
GTCACCTTCAGCTTGGCGGTCTGGGTGCCCTCGTAGGGGCGGCCCTCGCCCTCGCCCTCGATCTCGAACT
CGTGGCCGTTCACGGAGCCCTCCATGTGCACCTTGAAGCGCATGAACTCCTTGATGATGGCCATGTTATC
CTCCTCGCCCTTGCTCACCATGGGCCGATTGTTTAGCTTGTTCAGCTGCGCTTGTTTATTTGCTTAGCTT
TCGCTTAGCGACGTGTTCACTTTGCTTGTTTGAATTGAATTGTCGCTCCGTAGACGAAGCGCCTCTATTT
ATACTCCGGCGCTAATTGAATTAGCTCTAATTGAATTAGTCTCTAATTGAATGACGTCATAACTTCGTAT
AGCATACATTATACGAAGTTATAGATCACTAGTCATGGCATCATTGAAACAGCAAGGCTCTTACAAGTTT
TCACAAAAATCTATGAACTAGACAAAACAGTAACTGCAGAAAAAAGTCCTATATGTGCAAAAAAATGCTT
GATGATTTGTAATGAGATTGAGGAGGTTTCGAGACAGGCACCAAAGTTTTTACAAATGGATATTTCCACC
ACCGCTCTAACCAATTTGTTGAAGGAACACCCTTGGCTATCCTTTACAAGATTCGAACTGAAGTGGAAAC
AGTTGTCTCTTATCATTTATGTATTAAGAGATTTTTTCACTAATTTTACCCAGAAAAAGTCACAACTAGA
ACAGGATCAAAATGATCATCAAAGTTATGAAGTTAAACGATGCTCCATCATGTTAAGCGATGCAGCACAA
AGAACTGTTATGTCTGTAAGTAGCTATATGGACAATCATAATGTCACCCCATATTTTGCCTGGAATTGTT
CTTATTACTTGTTCAATGCAGTCCTAGTACCCATAAAGACTCTACTCTCAAACTCAAAATCGAATGCTGA
GAATAACGAGACCGCACAATTATTACAACAAATTAACACTGTTCTGATGCTATTAAAAAAACTGGCCACT
TTTAAAATCCAGACTTGTGAAAAATACATTCAAGTACTGGAAGAGGTATGTGCGCCGTTTCTGTTATCAC
AGTGTGCAATCCCATTACCGCATATCAGTTATAACAATAGTAATGGTAGCGCCATTAAAAATATTGTCGG
TTCTGCAACTATCGCCCAATACCCTACTCTTCCGGAGGAAAATGTCAACAATATCAGTGTTAAATATGTT
TCTCCTGGCTCAGTAGGGCCTTCACCTGTGCCATTGAAATCAGGAGCAAGTTTCAGTGATCTAGTCAAGC
TGTTATCTAACCGTCCACCCTCTCGTAACTCTCCAGTGACAATACCAAGAAGCACACCTTCGCATCGCTC
AGTCACGCCTTTTCTAGGGCAACAGCAACAGCTGCAATCATTAGTGCCACTGACCCCGTCTGCTTTGTTT
GGTGGCGCCAATTTTAATCAAAGTGGGAATATTGCTGATAGCTCATTGTCCTTCACTTTCACTAACAGTA
GCAACGGTCCGAACCTCATAACAACTCAAACAAATTCTCAAGCGCTTTCACAACCAATTGCCTCCTCTAA
CGTTCATGATAACTTCATGAATAATGAAATCACGGCTAGTAAAATTGATGATGGTAATAATTCAAAACCA
CTGTCACCTGGTTGGACGGACCAAACTGCGTATAACGCGTTTGGAATCACTACAGGGATGTTTAATACCA
CTACAATGGATGATGTATATAACTATCTATTCGATGATGAAGATACCCCACCAAACCCAAAAAAAGAGTA
ATAGACTAGTGAAGTTCCTATTCTCTAGAAAGTATAGGAACTTCTAGTGATCTGAATTCATTTTCAACGT
CCTCGATAGTATAGTGGTTAGTATCCCCGCCTGTCACGCGGGAGACCGGGGTTCAATTCCCCGTCGGGGA
GAATCTGTGATTCTTTTTTTTTTTCTTTTACTTTGTTATATAAACAATTTTTGTTTTAATTGAATCTAAT
TTGCCATTGCTTTTAGGAATCTCAGGCATCCAGCAAGCGTTTGTCCGCCGAATCGCCCATCAGTGAAGAA
GATCCTGTGGCGGCTACGAAAATCTCCCCGGCCATGTCGGCCTCCACCTCCAGCGAAAAACCCATCAGCG
AGCTGGCCACCTCTGTGCTGACCCACCGCTTTCCAGACTCCACCTCCTCACCCGGCGAACATGGCCTTGG
ACGAATGCAGTTGTCGATCCGCTACAGCGCCCAGCGTCAAAAACTAGACGTGACCATACACAAAATCCAG
AAGATACCACTTCGCGATCCCAGCAATATCCCCGATCCGTATGTTAAGCTGTATCTGTTGCCTGGACGCA
CCAAGGAGTCGAAACGCAAGACGAGCGTGATCAAGGACAACTGCAACCCCGTCTACGATGCATCCTTTGA
GTACCTGATTTCCATTGCCGAACTCAGGCAGACGGAACTGGAGGTGACGGTGTGCACCCAAAAGGGATTC
CTATCCGGCGGTAGTCCCATCATTGGCATGGTAGGTACCCGAAAGCAACCCCTTAGTTACAGACACAGCG
CGTACGTCCTTCGCATCCTTATGATTCCCAAGTACATATTCTGCAAGAGTACAGTATATATAGGAAAGAT
ATCCGGGTGAACTTCGATGTGCAGCGTACCACAACGTTTTAGAGCTAGAAATAGCAAGTTAAAATAAGGC
TAGTCCGTTATCAACTTGAAAAAGTGGCACCGAGTCGGTGCTTTTTTGCTCACCTGTGATTGCTCCTACT
CAAATACAAAAACATCAAATTTTCTGTCAATAAAGCATATTTATTTATATTTATTTTACAGGAAAGAATT
CCTTTTAAAGTGTATTTTAACCTATAATGAAAAACGATTAAAAAAAATACATAAAATAATTCGAAAATTT
TTGAATAGCCCAGGTTGATAAAAATTCATTTCATACGTTTTATAACTTATGCCCCTAAGTATTTTTTGAC
CATAGTGTTTCAATTCTACATTAATTTTACAGAGTAGAATGAAACGCCACCTACTCAGCCAAGAGGCGAA
AAGGTTAGCTCGCCAAGCAGAGAGGGCGCCAGTGCTCACTACTTTTTATAATTCTCAACTTCTTTTTCCA
GACTCAGTTCGTATATATAGACCTATTTTCAATTTAACGTCGTGTATTCTGAGAAAGCTGGAGTTTTAGA
GCTAGAAATAGCAAGTTAAAATAAGGCTAGTCCGTTATCAACTTGAAAAAGTGGCACCGAGTCGGTGCTT
TTTTGCCTACCTGGAGCCTGAGAGTTGTTCAATAAAATAAAAATGTTTCGTTTTTTTGCTTTCGCCAGTA
TTTATTATTTTTCATCAATATGTATTCAATTTGGTATGTATTTAGTAATTGTAATATATAGACAATGGTT
TTCCGTTGACGTACATACATCTGACGTGTGTTTATTTAGACATAATAGTTATGTTTTCACATCTTTTTAA
TGTTCGCTTAATGCGTATGCTTAATTAATTCTGACGTAAGCTAGTTACAAACCCCACGGACATGCTAAGG
GTTAATCAACAATCATATCGCTGTCTCACTCAGACTCAATACGACACTCAGAATACTATTCCTTTCACTC
GCACTTATTGCAAGCATACGTTAAGTGGATGTCTCTTGCCGACGGGACCACCTTATGTTATTTCATCATG
AAAATGAAGTGAAGTTCCTATACTTTCTAGAGAATAGGAACTTCTATAGTGAGTCGAATAAGGGCGACAC
AAAATTTATTCTAAATGCATAATAAATACTGATAACATCTTATAGTTTGTATTATATTTTGTATTATCGT
TGACATGTATAATTTTGATATCAAAAACTGATTTTCCCTTTATTATTTTCGAGATTTATTTTCTTAATTC
TCTTTAACAAACTAGAAATATTGTATATACAAAAAATCATAAATAATAGATGAATAGTTTAATTATAGGT
GTTCATCAATCGAAAAAGCAACGTATCTTATTTAAAGTGCGTTGCTTTTTTCTCATTTATAAGGTTAAAT
AATTCTCATATATCAAGCAAAGTGACAGGCGCCCTTAAATATTCTGACAAATGCTCTTTCCCTAAACTCC
CCCCATAAAAAAACCCGCCGAAGCGGGTTTTTACGTTATTTGCGGATTAACGATTACTCGTTATCAGAAC
CGCCCAGGGGGCCCGAGCTTAAGACTGGCCGTCGTTTTACAACACAGAAAGAGTTTGTAGAAACGCAAAA
AGGCCATCCGTCAGGGGCCTTCTGCTTAGTTTGATGCCTGGCAGTTCCCTACTCTCGCCTTCCGCTTCCT
CGCTCACTGACTCGCTGCGCTCGGTCGTTCGGCTGCGGCGAGCGGTATCAGCTCACTCAAAGGCGGTAAT
ACGGTTATCCACAGAATCAGGGGATAACGCAGGAAAGAACATGTGAGCAAAAGGCCAGCAAAAGGCCAGG
AACCGTAAAAAGGCCGCGTTGCTGGCGTTTTTCCATAGGCTCCGCCCCCCTGACGAGCATCACAAAAATC
GACGCTCAAGTCAGAGGTGGCGAAACCCGACAGGACTATAAAGATACCAGGCGTTTCCCCCTGGAAGCTC
CCTCGTGCGCTCTCCTGTTCCGACCCTGCCGCTTACCGGATACCTGTCCGCCTTTCTCCCTTCGGGAAGC
GTGGCGCTTTCTCATAGCTCACGCTGTAGGTATCTCAGTTCGGTGTAGGTCGTTCGCTCCAAGCTGGGCT
GTGTGCACGAACCCCCCGTTCAGCCCGACCGCTGCGCCTTATCCGGTAACTATCGTCTTGAGTCCAACCC
GGTAAGACACGACTTATCGCCACTGGCAGCAGCCACTGGTAACAGGATTAGCAGAGCGAGGTATGTAGGC
GGTGCTACAGAGTTCTTGAAGTGGTGGGCTAACTACGGCTACACTAGAAGAACAGTATTTGGTATCTGCG
CTCTGCTGAAGCCAGTTACCTTCGGAAAAAGAGTTGGTAGCTCTTGATCCGGCAAACAAACCACCGCTGG
TAGCGGTGGTTTTTTTGTTTGCAAGCAGCAGATTACGCGCAGAAAAAAAGGATCTCAAGAAGATCCTTTG
ATCTTTTCTACGGGGTCTGACGCTCAGTGGAACGACGCGCGCGTAACTCACGTTAAGGGATTTTGGTCAT
GAGCTTGCGCCGTCCCGTCAAGTCAGCGTAATGCTCTGCTTACCAATGCTTAATCAGTGAGGCACCTATC
TCAGCGATCTGTCTATTTCGTTCATCCATAGTTGCCTGACTCCCCGTCGTGTAGATAACTACGATACGGG
AGGGCTTACCATCTGGCCCCAGCGCTGCGATGATACCGCGAGAACCACGCTCACCGGCTCCGGATTTATC
AGCAATAAACCAGCCAGCCGGAAGGGCCGAGCGCAGAAGTGGTCCTGCAACTTTATCCGCCTCCATCCAG
TCTATTAATTGTTGCCGGGAAGCTAGAGTAAGTAGTTCGCCAGTTAATAGTTTGCGCAACGTTGTTGCCA
TCGCTACAGGCATCGTGGTGTCACGCTCGTCGTTTGGTATGGCTTCATTCAGCTCCGGTTCCCAACGATC
AAGGCGAGTTACATGATCCCCCATGTTGTGCAAAAAAGCGGTTAGCTCCTTCGGTCCTCCGATCGTTGTC
AGAAGTAAGTTGGCCGCAGTGTTATCACTCATGGTTATGGCAGCACTGCATAATTCTCTTACTGTCATGC
CATCCGTAAGATGCTTTTCTGTGACTGGTGAGTACTCAACCAAGTCATTCTGAGAATAGTGTATGCGGCG
ACCGAGTTGCTCTTGCCCGGCGTCAATACGGGATAATACCGCGCCACATAGCAGAACTTTAAAAGTGCTC
ATCATTGGAAAACGTTCTTCGGGGCGAAAACTCTCAAGGATCTTACCGCTGTTGAGATCCAGTTCGATGT
AACCCACTCGTGCACCCAACTGATCTTCAGCATCTTTTACTTTCACCAGCGTTTCTGGGTGAGCAAAAAC
AGGAAGGCAAAATGCCGCAAAAAAGGGAATAAGGGCGACACGGAAATGTTGAATACTCATATTCTTCCTT
TTTCAATATTATTGAAGCATTTATCAGGGTTATTGTCTCATGAGCGGATACATATTTGAATGTATTTAGA
AAAATAAACAAATAGGGGTCAGTGTTACAACCAATTAACCAATTCTGAACATTATCGCGAGCCCATTTAT
ACCTGA
